Addgene plasmid #247231: pcDNA5-ZNF207-ZnF+Hel_K42E_3xFLAG
Purpose: Vector for generating Flp-In cell lines allowing dox-inducible mammalian expression of ZNF207-ZnF+Hel_K42E_3xFLAG
Depositing lab: Thomas Gonatopoulos-Pournatzis. Depositing organization: National Cancer Institute (NCI). Publication: RNA-coupled CRISPR screens reveal ZNF207 as a regulator of LMNA aberrant splicing in progeria. Behera AK, Kim JJ, Kordale S, Pekovic F, Damodaran AP, Kumari B, Vidak S, Dickson E, Xiao MS, Duncan G, Andresson T, Misteli T, Valkov E, Gonatopoulos-Pournatzis T. Mol Cell. 2026 Jan 8;86(1):41-59.e15. doi: 10.1016/j.molcel.2025.12.003. Epub 2025 Dec 30. PubMed 41475346.
Backbone
  Vector backbone: pcDNA5/FRT/TO
  Vector type: Mammalian Expression
  Selectable markers: Hygromycin, only when integrated into FlpIn FRT site
Growth in bacteria
  Bacterial resistance: Ampicillin, 100 μg/mL
  Growth temperature: 37°C
  Growth strain: DH5alpha
  Copy number: High Copy
Gene/Insert
  Gene/Insert name: ZNF207-ZnF+Hel_K42E (alt name: BuGZ)
  Species: H. sapiens (human)
  Entrez Gene: ZNF207 (a.k.a. BuGZ, hBuGZ)
  Promoter: CMV/TO inducible promoter
  Tag / fusion protein: FLAG (C terminal on insert)
  Cloning method: Gateway Cloning
Terms and licenses: Academic/Nonprofit Terms; Industry Terms: Not Available to Industry
Depositor comments: Please visit https://doi.org/10.1101/2025.04.25.648738 for bioRxiv preprint.
How to cite: pcDNA5-ZNF207-ZnF+Hel_K42E_3xFLAG was a gift from Thomas Gonatopoulos-Pournatzis (Addgene plasmid # 247231 ; http://n2t.net/addgene:247231 ; RRID:Addgene_247231)
