[The description below was written by a language model from this plasmid's Addgene catalogue record and pLannotate feature annotations shown in this document.]
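Description:
pcDNA5-ZNF207-ZnF+Hel_K42E_3xFLAG is a mammalian expression plasmid built on the pcDNA5/FRT/TO backbone. It is designed for making isogenic Flp-In stable cell lines with doxycycline-inducible expression of a mutant fragment of human ZNF207 (also called BuGZ). In bacteria it replicates from a high-copy ColE1/pUC-type origin and is selected with ampicillin through the β-lactamase gene. A partial f1 origin and remnants of lac regulatory sequence are also annotated in the backbone.

The payload sits downstream of the CMV enhancer and promoter followed by tet operator sites (the CMV/TO arrangement). Transcription is therefore held off in cells expressing the Tet repressor and is released by doxycycline or tetracycline. The insert was introduced by Gateway cloning and is flanked by attB1 and attB2 sites. It is a short coding segment of roughly 285 nt that the annotation tool matched to the Xenopus znf207 homologue, although the record states a human origin. The name indicates that it covers the zinc-finger and "Hel" (presumably helical) regions and carries a K42E substitution; the record does not state what this mutation does. A C-terminal 3xFLAG tag follows, only part of which is annotated, allowing detection or immunoprecipitation, and the bGH polyadenylation signal terminates the transcript.

An FRT site lies directly upstream of a hygromycin resistance coding sequence, which is followed by an SV40 poly(A) signal. Only a small SV40 promoter fragment lies nearby, so the gene lacks its own functional promoter. Flp-mediated recombination into a genomic FRT site in a Flp-In host line places it behind a resident promoter. Hygromycin resistance therefore arises only after correct integration. The associated publication concerns ZNF207 as a regulator of aberrant LMNA splicing in progeria.
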