Features (pLannotate 1.2.2; 25 found; start..end, strand, type, name):
    270..395     +  CDS            ble (fragment): BLE_KLEPN - Experimental evidence at protein level: Swiss-Prot protein existence level 1. Binding protein with a strong affinity to the bleomycin family of antibiotics. Binds to CL990; an antimitotic-antibiotic compound. From Klebsiella pneumoniae.
    390..511     +  polyA_signal   SV40 poly(A) signal: SV40 polyadenylation signal
    584..600     -  protein_bind   lac operator: The lac repressor binds to the lac operator to inhibit transcription in E. coli. This inhibition can be relieved by adding lactose or isopropyl-β-D-thiogalactopyranoside (IPTG). lac repressor encoded by lacI
    608..638     -  promoter       lac promoter: promoter for the E. coli lac operon
    653..674     -  protein_bind   CAP binding site: CAP binding activates transcription in the presence of cAMP. E. coli catabolite activator protein
    687..779     -  CDS            lacI (fragment): lac repressor; lacI; The lac repressor binds to the lac operator to inhibit transcription in E. coli. This inhibition can be relieved by adding lactose or isopropyl-β-D-thiogalactopyranoside (IPTG).
    962..1550    -  rep_origin     ori: high-copy-number ColE1/pMB1/pBR322/pUC origin of replication
   1721..2581    -  CDS            AmpR: β-lactamase; bla; confers resistance to ampicillin, carbenicillin, and related antibiotics
   2582..2686    -  promoter       AmpR promoter: bla
   2745..2797    -  misc_feature   bom (fragment): basis of mobility region from pBR322
   2952..3331    +  enhancer       CMV enhancer: human cytomegalovirus immediate early enhancer
   3332..3535    +  promoter       CMV promoter: human cytomegalovirus (CMV) immediate early promoter
   3537..3556    +  promoter       PLtetO-1 promoter (fragment): modified phage lambda PL promoter with tet operator sites (Lutz and Bujard, 1997)
   3558..3577    +  promoter       PLtetO-1 promoter (fragment): modified phage lambda PL promoter with tet operator sites (Lutz and Bujard, 1997)
   3585..3618    +  promoter       TRE3GV promoter (fragment): 3rd-generation Tet-responsive promoter that can be activated by binding of Tet-On® 3G, optimized for retroviral and lentiviral vectors
   3753..3777    +  protein_bind   attB1: mutant version of attB; recombination site for the Gateway® BP reaction BP Clonase™
   3780..4064    +  CDS            znf207 (fragment): ZN207_XENLA - Also known as bugz From Xenopus laevis (African clawed frog).
   4147..4171    -  protein_bind   attB2: mutant version of attB; recombination site for the Gateway® BP reaction BP Clonase™
   4175..4202    +  misc_feature   MCS (fragment): pBluescript multiple cloning site
   4257..4277    +  CDS            FLAG (fragment): FLAG® epitope tag, followed by an enterokinase cleavage site
   4324..4548    +  polyA_signal   bGH poly(A) signal: bovine growth hormone polyadenylation signal
   4552..4573    +  promoter       SV40 promoter (fragment): SV40 enhancer and early promoter
   4594..4827    +  rep_origin     f1 ori (fragment) (sequence partly withheld): f1 bacteriophage origin of replication; arrow indicates direction of (+) strand synthesis
   4832..4879    +  protein_bind   FRT: FLP-mediated recombination occurs in the 8-bp core sequence TCTAGAAA (Turan and Bode, 2011). FLP recombinase from the Saccharomyces cerevisiae 2μ plasmid
   4887..260     +  CDS            HygR (across the origin): aminoglycoside phosphotransferase from E. coli; aph(4)-Ia; confers resistance to hygromycin
>Addgene plasmid #247231 | pcDNA5-ZNF207-ZnF+Hel_K42E_3xFLAG | addgene full sequence | sequence record 489580 | Addgene NGS Result
TTGCAGGATCGCCGCGGCTCCGGGCGTATATGCTCCGCATTGGTCTTGACCAACTCTATCAGAGCTTGGT
TGACGGCAATTTCGATGATGCAGCTTGGGCGCAGGGTCGATGCGACGCAATCGTCCGATCCGGAGCCGGG
ACTGTCGGGCGTACACAAATCGCCCGCAGAAGCGCGGCCGTCTGGACCGATGGCTGTGTAGAAGTACTCG
CCGATAGTGGAAACCGACGCCCCAGCACTCGTCCGAGGGCAAAGGAATAGCACGTACTACGAGATTTCGA
TTCCACCGCCGCCTTCTATGAAAGGTTGGGCTTCGGAATCGTTTTCCGGGACGCCGGCTGGATGATCCTC
CAGCGCGGGGATCTCATGCTGGAGTTCTTCGCCCACCCCAACTTGTTTATTGCAGCTTATAATGGTTACA
AATAAAGCAATAGCATCACAAATTTCACAAATAAAGCATTTTTTTCACTGCATTCTAGTTGTGGTTTGTC
CAAACTCATCAATGTATCTTATCATGTCTGTATACCGTCGACCTCTAGCTAGAGCTTGGCGTAATCATGG
TCATAGCTGTTTCCTGTGTGAAATTGTTATCCGCTCACAATTCCACACAACATACGAGCCGGAAGCATAA
AGTGTAAAGCCTGGGGTGCCTAATGAGTGAGCTAACTCACATTAATTGCGTTGCGCTCACTGCCCGCTTT
CCAGTCGGGAAACCTGTCGTGCCAGCTGCATTAATGAATCGGCCAACGCGCGGGGAGAGGCGGTTTGCGT
ATTGGGCGCTCTTCCGCTTCCTCGCTCACTGACTCGCTGCGCTCGGTCGTTCGGCTGCGGCGAGCGGTAT
CAGCTCACTCAAAGGCGGTAATACGGTTATCCACAGAATCAGGGGATAACGCAGGAAAGAACATGTGAGC
AAAAGGCCAGCAAAAGGCCAGGAACCGTAAAAAGGCCGCGTTGCTGGCGTTTTTCCATAGGCTCCGCCCC
CCTGACGAGCATCACAAAAATCGACGCTCAAGTCAGAGGTGGCGAAACCCGACAGGACTATAAAGATACC
AGGCGTTTCCCCCTGGAAGCTCCCTCGTGCGCTCTCCTGTTCCGACCCTGCCGCTTACCGGATACCTGTC
CGCCTTTCTCCCTTCGGGAAGCGTGGCGCTTTCTCATAGCTCACGCTGTAGGTATCTCAGTTCGGTGTAG
GTCGTTCGCTCCAAGCTGGGCTGTGTGCACGAACCCCCCGTTCAGCCCGACCGCTGCGCCTTATCCGGTA
ACTATCGTCTTGAGTCCAACCCGGTAAGACACGACTTATCGCCACTGGCAGCAGCCACTGGTAACAGGAT
TAGCAGAGCGAGGTATGTAGGCGGTGCTACAGAGTTCTTGAAGTGGTGGCCTAACTACGGCTACACTAGA
AGAACAGTATTTGGTATCTGCGCTCTGCTGAAGCCAGTTACCTTCGGAAAAAGAGTTGGTAGCTCTTGAT
CCGGCAAACAAACCACCGCTGGTAGCGGTGGTTTTTTTGTTTGCAAGCAGCAGATTACGCGCAGAAAAAA
AGGATCTCAAGAAGATCCTTTGATCTTTTCTACGGGGTCTGACGCTCAGTGGAACGAAAACTCACGTTAA
GGGATTTTGGTCATGAGATTATCAAAAAGGATCTTCACCTAGATCCTTTTAAATTAAAAATGAAGTTTTA
AATCAATCTAAAGTATATATGAGTAAACTTGGTCTGACAGTTACCAATGCTTAATCAGTGAGGCACCTAT
CTCAGCGATCTGTCTATTTCGTTCATCCATAGTTGCCTGACTCCCCGTCGTGTAGATAACTACGATACGG
GAGGGCTTACCATCTGGCCCCAGTGCTGCAATGATACCGCGAGACCCACGCTCACCGGCTCCAGATTTAT
CAGCAATAAACCAGCCAGCCGGAAGGGCCGAGCGCAGAAGTGGTCCTGCAACTTTATCCGCCTCCATCCA
GTCTATTAATTGTTGCCGGGAAGCTAGAGTAAGTAGTTCGCCAGTTAATAGTTTGCGCAACGTTGTTGCC
ATTGCTACAGGCATCGTGGTGTCACGCTCGTCGTTTGGTATGGCTTCATTCAGCTCCGGTTCCCAACGAT
CAAGGCGAGTTACATGATCCCCCATGTTGTGCAAAAAAGCGGTTAGCTCCTTCGGTCCTCCGATCGTTGT
CAGAAGTAAGTTGGCCGCAGTGTTATCACTCATGGTTATGGCAGCACTGCATAATTCTCTTACTGTCATG
CCATCCGTAAGATGCTTTTCTGTGACTGGTGAGTACTCAACCAAGTCATTCTGAGAATAGTGTATGCGGC
GACCGAGTTGCTCTTGCCCGGCGTCAATACGGGATAATACCGCGCCACATAGCAGAACTTTAAAAGTGCT
CATCATTGGAAAACGTTCTTCGGGGCGAAAACTCTCAAGGATCTTACCGCTGTTGAGATCCAGTTCGATG
TAACCCACTCGTGCACCCAACTGATCTTCAGCATCTTTTACTTTCACCAGCGTTTCTGGGTGAGCAAAAA
CAGGAAGGCAAAATGCCGCAAAAAAGGGAATAAGGGCGACACGGAAATGTTGAATACTCATACTCTTCCT
TTTTCAATATTATTGAAGCATTTATCAGGGTTATTGTCTCATGAGCGGATACATATTTGAATGTATTTAG
AAAAATAAACAAATAGGGGTTCCGCGCACATTTCCCCGAAAAGTGCCACCTGACGTCGACGGATCGGGAG
ATCTCCCGATCCCCTATGGTGCACTCTCAGTACAATCTGCTCTGATGCCGCATAGTTAAGCCAGTATCTG
CTCCCTGCTTGTGTGTTGGAGGTCGCTGAGTAGTGCGCGAGCAAAATTTAAGCTACAACAAGGCAAGGCT
TGACCGACAATTGCATGAAGAATCTGCTTAGGGTTAGGCGTTTTGCGCTGCTTCGCGATGTACGGGCCAG
ATATACGCGTTGACATTGATTATTGACTAGTTATTAATAGTAATCAATTACGGGGTCATTAGTTCATAGC
CCATATATGGAGTTCCGCGTTACATAACTTACGGTAAATGGCCCGCCTGGCTGACCGCCCAACGACCCCC
GCCCATTGACGTCAATAATGACGTATGTTCCCATAGTAACGCCAATAGGGACTTTCCATTGACGTCAATG
GGTGGAGTATTTACGGTAAACTGCCCACTTGGCAGTACATCAAGTGTATCATATGCCAAGTACGCCCCCT
ATTGACGTCAATGACGGTAAATGGCCCGCCTGGCATTATGCCCAGTACATGACCTTATGGGACTTTCCTA
CTTGGCAGTACATCTACGTATTAGTCATCGCTATTACCATGGTGATGCGGTTTTGGCAGTACATCAATGG
GCGTGGATAGCGGTTTGACTCACGGGGATTTCCAAGTCTCCACCCCATTGACGTCAATGGGAGTTTGTTT
TGGCACCAAAATCAACGGGACTTTCCAAAATGTCGTAACAACTCCGCCCCATTGACGCAAATGGGCGGTA
GGCGTGTACGGTGGGAGGTCTATATAAGCAGAGCTCTCCCTATCAGTGATAGAGATCTCCCTATCAGTGA
TAGAGATCGTCGACGAGCTCGTTTAGTGAACCGTCAGATCGCCTGGAGACGCCATCCACGCTGTTTTGAC
CTCCATAGAAGACACCGGGACCGATCCAGCCTCCGGACTCTAGCGTTTAAACTTAAGCTTGGTACCGAGC
TCGGATCCACTAGTCCAGTGTGGTGGAATTCTGCAGATATCAACAAGTTTGTACAAAAAAGCAGGCTTCA
TGGGTCGCAAGAAGAAGAAGCAGCTGAAGCCGTGGTGCTGGTATTGTAATAGAGATTTTGATGATGAGAA
GATCCTTATTCAGCACCAAAAAGCAAAGCATTTTAAATGCCATATATGTCACGAGAAATTGTATACAGGA
CCTGGCTTAGCTATTCATTGCATGCAGGTACATAAAGAAACAATAGATGCCGTACCAAATGCAATACCTG
GAAGAACAGACATAGAGTTGGAAATATATGGTATGGAAGGTATTCCAGAAAAAGACATGGATGAAAGACG
ACGACTTCTTGAACAGAAAACACAAGAAAGTCAAAAAAAGAAGCAACAAGATGATTCTGATGAATATGAT
GATGACGACTCTGCAAACCCAGCTTTCTTGTACAAAGTGGTGATGGGCTGCAGGAATTCGATATCAAGCT
TAGGTGGAATGGACTACAAGGACCACGACGGTGACTACAAGGACCACGACATCGACTACAAGGACGACGA
CGACAAGTAGCTCGAGTCTAGAGGGCCCGTTTAAACCCGCTGATCAGCCTCGACTGTGCCTTCTAGTTGC
CAGCCATCTGTTGTTTGCCCCTCCCCCGTGCCTTCCTTGACCCTGGAAGGTGCCACTCCCACTGTCCTTT
CCTAATAAAATGAGGAAATTGCATCGCATTGTCTGAGTAGGTGTCATTCTATTCTGGGGGGTGGGGTGGG
GCAGGACAGCAAGGGGGAGGATTGGGAAGACAATAGCAGGCATGCTGGGGATGCGGTGGGCTCTATGGCT
TCTGAGGCGGAAAGAACCAGCTGGGGCTCTAGGGGGTATCCCC
[124 nt withheld, positions 4594-4717]
C
[91 nt withheld, positions 4719-4809]
AGGGTGATGGTTCACGTACCTAGAAGTTCCTATTCCGAAGTTCCTATTCTCTAGAAAGTATAGGAACTTC
CTTGGCCAAAAAGCCTGAACTCACCGCGACGTCTGTCGAGAAGTTTCTGATCGAAAAGTTCGACAGCGTC
TCCGACCTGATGCAGCTCTCGGAGGGCGAAGAATCTCGTGCTTTCAGCTTCGATGTAGGAGGGCGTGGAT
ATGTCCTGCGGGTAAATAGCTGCGCCGATGGTTTCTACAAAGATCGTTATGTTTATCGGCACTTTGCATC
GGCCGCGCTCCCGATTCCGGAAGTGCTTGACATTGGGGAATTCAGCGAGAGCCTGACCTATTGCATCTCC
CGCCGTGCACAGGGTGTCACGTTGCAAGACCTGCCTGAAACCGAACTGCCCGCTGTTCTGCAGCCGGTCG
CGGAGGCCATGGATGCGATCGCTGCGGCCGATCTTAGCCAGACGAGCGGGTTCGGCCCATTCGGACCGCA
AGGAATCGGTCAATACACTACATGGCGTGATTTCATATGCGCGATTGCTGATCCCCATGTGTATCACTGG
CAAACTGTGATGGACGACACCGTCAGTGCGTCCGTCGCGCAGGCTCTCGATGAGCTGATGCTTTGGGCCG
AGGACTGCCCCGAAGTCCGGCACCTCGTGCACGCGGATTTCGGCTCCAACAATGTCCTGACGGACAATGG
CCGCATAACAGCGGTCATTGACTGGAGCGAGGCGATGTTCGGGGATTCCCAATACGAGGTCGCCAACATC
TTCTTCTGGAGGCCGTGGTTGGCTTGTATGGAGCAGCAGACGCGCTACTTCGAGCGGAGGCATCCGGAGC
